Addgene plasmid #138574: pGL4.24-Cd36-enhancer2
Purpose: Firefly luciferase enhancer reporter fused with 1.5~2 kb fragments of mouse Cd36 enhancers at Chr5:17843052_17844983
Depositing lab: Lora Hooper. Publication: The intestinal microbiota programs diurnal rhythms in host metabolism through histone deacetylase 3. Kuang Z, Wang Y, Li Y, Ye C, Ruhn KA, Behrendt CL, Olson EN, Hooper LV. Science. 2019 Sep 27;365(6460):1428-1434. doi: 10.1126/science.aaw3134. PubMed 31604271.
Backbone
  Vector backbone: pGL4.24
  Backbone manufacturer: Promega
  Backbone size w/o insert (bp): 4411
  Total vector size (bp): 6343
  Vector type: Luciferase
Growth in bacteria
  Bacterial resistance: Ampicillin, 100 μg/mL
  Growth temperature: 37°C
  Growth strain: DH5alpha
  Copy number: High Copy
Gene/Insert
  Gene/Insert name: Cd36 Promoter
  Species: M. musculus (mouse)
  Insert size (bp): 1932
  GenBank ID: NC_000071.6
  Entrez Gene: Cd36 (a.k.a. FAT, GPIV, Scarb3)
  Promoter: Minimal promoter
  Cloning method: Restriction Enzyme; 5′ cloning site KpnI (unknown if destroyed); 3′ cloning site XhoI (unknown if destroyed)
  Sequencing primers: 5′ RVprimer3; 3′ TGGCTTTACCAACAGTACCGGA
Terms and licenses: Academic/Nonprofit Terms; Industry Terms: Not Available to Industry
How to cite: pGL4.24-Cd36-enhancer2 was a gift from Lora Hooper (Addgene plasmid # 138574 ; http://n2t.net/addgene:138574 ; RRID:Addgene_138574)
