[The description below was written by a language model from this plasmid's Addgene catalogue record and pLannotate feature annotations shown in this document.]
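Description:
pGL4.24-Cd36-enhancer2 is a firefly luciferase enhancer-reporter plasmid built on the Promega pGL4.24 backbone and intended for transfection into mammalian cells. It is propagated in E. coli as a high-copy plasmid through a ColE1/pUC-type origin and selected with ampicillin via the β-lactamase gene. The catalogue lists a total size of about 6.3 kb, which agrees closely with the 6,330 nt sequenced record. Short hits annotated as fragments of a tetracycline resistance gene and SV40 large T antigen appear to be residual backbone sequence rather than functional elements.

The payload is a 1,932 bp fragment of mouse genomic DNA from chromosome 5, corresponding to a candidate enhancer of Cd36. The insert field calls it "Cd36 Promoter", but the stated purpose describes it as an enhancer fragment. It was cloned between KpnI and XhoI and occupies the unannotated gap in the feature table upstream of minP, a minimal TATA-box promoter with low basal activity. minP drives the synthetic luc2 firefly luciferase, whose coding sequence continues across the plasmid's numbering origin into a human codon-optimised PEST degradation sequence from mouse ornithine decarboxylase. This destabilises the reporter protein, so the signal follows changes in transcription more closely. An SV40 poly(A) signal is annotated downstream of the reporter. Upstream of the insert, a synthetic poly(A) signal and an RNA polymerase II pause site from the human α2 globin gene limit read-through transcription from the backbone, keeping background low.

Because minP alone gives little expression, luciferase output reports the regulatory activity of the cloned fragment. The construct is therefore suited to testing whether this Cd36 region acts as an enhancer, in the context of the depositors' work on microbiota- and histone deacetylase 3-dependent control of host metabolic gene expression.
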