Features (pLannotate 1.2.2; 11 found; start..end, strand, type, name):
      1..120     +  CDS            hPEST: PEST degradation sequence from mouse ornithine decarboxylase human codon-optimized
    172..293     -  polyA_signal   SV40 poly(A) signal: SV40 polyadenylation signal
    316..384     -  CDS            large T antigen (fragment): large T antigen from SV40 (simian virus 40)
    400..532     +  CDS            TcR (fragment): tetracycline efflux protein; tet; confers resistance to tetracycline
    712..1300    -  rep_origin     ori: high-copy-number ColE1/pMB1/pBR322/pUC origin of replication
   1500..2360    -  CDS            AmpR: β-lactamase confers resistance to ampicillin, carbenicillin, and related antibiotics
   2361..2402    -  promoter       AmpR promoter (fragment): bla
   2465..2513    +  polyA_signal   poly(A) signal: synthetic polyadenylation signal
   2527..2618    +  misc_feature   pause site: RNA polymerase II transcriptional pause signal from the human α2 globin gene
   4614..4645    +  promoter       minP: minimal TATA-box promoter with low basal activity
   4678..6327    +  CDS            luciferase: firefly luciferase synthetic luc2 version of the luciferase gene
>Addgene plasmid #138574 | pGL4.24-Cd36-enhancer2 | addgene full sequence | sequence record 275919 | Addgene NGS Result
TCTCACGGCTTCCCTCCCGAGGTGGAGGAGCAGGCCGCCGGCACCCTGCCCATGAGCTGCGCCCAGGAGA
GCGGCATGGATAGACACCCTGCTGCTTGCGCCAGCGCCAGGATCAACGTCTAAGGCCGCGACTCTAGAGT
CGGGGCGGCCGGCCGCTTCGAGCAGACATGATAAGATACATTGATGAGTTTGGACAAACCACAACTAGAA
TGCAGTGAAAAAAATGCTTTATTTGTGAAATTTGTGATGCTATTGCTTTATTTGTAACCATTATAAGCTG
CAATAAACAAGTTAACAACAACAATTGCATTCATTTTATGTTTCAGGTTCAGGGGGAGGTGTGGGAGGTT
TTTTAAAGCAAGTAAAACCTCTACAAATGTGGTAAAATCGATAAGGATCCGTCGACCGATGCCCTTGAGA
GCCTTCAACCCAGTCAGCTCCTTCCGGTGGGCGCGGGGCATGACTATCGTCGCCGCACTTATGACTGTCT
TCTTTATCATGCAACTCGTAGGACAGGTGCCGGCAGCGCTCTTCCGCTTCCTCGCTCACTGACTCGCTGC
GCTCGGTCGTTCGGCTGCGGCGAGCGGTATCAGCTCACTCAAAGGCGGTAATACGGTTATCCACAGAATC
AGGGGATAACGCAGGAAAGAACATGTGAGCAAAAGGCCAGCAAAAGGCCAGGAACCGTAAAAAGGCCGCG
TTGCTGGCGTTTTTCCATAGGCTCCGCCCCCCTGACGAGCATCACAAAAATCGACGCTCAAGTCAGAGGT
GGCGAAACCCGACAGGACTATAAAGATACCAGGCGTTTCCCCCTGGAAGCTCCCTCGTGCGCTCTCCTGT
TCCGACCCTGCCGCTTACCGGATACCTGTCCGCCTTTCTCCCTTCGGGAAGCGTGGCGCTTTCTCATAGC
TCACGCTGTAGGTATCTCAGTTCGGTGTAGGTCGTTCGCTCCAAGCTGGGCTGTGTGCACGAACCCCCCG
TTCAGCCCGACCGCTGCGCCTTATCCGGTAACTATCGTCTTGAGTCCAACCCGGTAAGACACGACTTATC
GCCACTGGCAGCAGCCACTGGTAACAGGATTAGCAGAGCGAGGTATGTAGGCGGTGCTACAGAGTTCTTG
AAGTGGTGGCCTAACTACGGCTACACTAGAAGAACAGTATTTGGTATCTGCGCTCTGCTGAAGCCAGTTA
CCTTCGGAAAAAGAGTTGGTAGCTCTTGATCCGGCAAACAAACCACCGCTGGTAGCGGTGGTTTTTTTGT
TTGCAAGCAGCAGATTACGCGCAGAAAAAAAGGATCTCAAGAAGATCCTTTGATCTTTTCTACGGGGTCT
GACGCTCAGTGGAACGAAAACTCACGTTAAGGGATTTTGGTCATGAGATTATCAAAAAGGATCTTCACCT
AGATCCTTTTAAATTAAAAATGAAGTTTTAAATCAATCTAAAGTATATATGAGTAAACTTGGTCTGACAG
CGGCCGCAAATGCTAAACCACTGCAGTGGTTACCAGTGCTTGATCAGTGAGGCACCGATCTCAGCGATCT
GCCTATTTCGTTCGTCCATAGTGGCCTGACTCCCCGTCGTGTAGATCACTACGATTCGTGAGGGCTTACC
ATCAGGCCCCAGCGCAGCAATGATGCCGCGAGAGCCGCGTTCACCGGCCCCCGATTTGTCAGCAATGAAC
CAGCCAGCAGGGAGGGCCGAGCGAAGAAGTGGTCCTGCTACTTTGTCCGCCTCCATCCAGTCTATGAGCT
GCTGTCGTGATGCTAGAGTAAGAAGTTCGCCAGTGAGTAGTTTCCGAAGAGTTGTGGCCATTGCTACTGG
CATCGTGGTATCACGCTCGTCGTTCGGTATGGCTTCGTTCAACTCTGGTTCCCAGCGGTCAAGCCGGGTC
ACATGATCACCCATATTATGAAGAAATGCAGTCAGCTCCTTAGGGCCTCCGATCGTTGTCAGAAGTAAGT
TGGCCGCGGTGTTGTCGCTCATGGTAATGGCAGCACTACACAATTCTCTTACCGTCATGCCATCCGTAAG
ATGCTTTTCCGTGACCGGCGAGTACTCAACCAAGTCGTTTTGTGAGTAGTGTATACGGCGACCAAGCTGC
TCTTGCCCGGCGTCTATACGGGACAACACCGCGCCACATAGCAGTACTTTGAAAGTGCTCATCATCGGGA
ATCGTTCTTCGGGGCGGAAAGACTCAAGGATCTTGCCGCTATTGAGATCCAGTTCGATATAGCCCACTCT
TGCACCCAGTTGATCTTCAGCATCTTTTACTTTCACCAGCGTTTCGGGGTGTGCAAAAACAGGCAAGCAA
AATGCCGCAAAGAAGGGAATGAGTGCGACACGAAAATGTTGGATGCTCATACTCGTCCTTTTTCAATATT
ATTGAAGCATTTATCAGGGTTACTAGTACGTCTCTCAAGGATAAGTAAGTAATATTAAGGTACGGGAGGT
ATTGGACAGGCCGCAATAAAATATCTTTATTTTCATTACATCTGTGTGTTGGTTTTTTGTGTGAATCGAT
AGTACTAACATACGCTCTCCATCAAAACAAAACGAAACAAAACAAACTAGCAAAATAGGCTGTCCCCAGT
GCAAGTGCAGGTGCCAGAACATTTCTCTGGCCTAACTGGCCGGTACCGTGAGAGCCAACCCCAGTAGTGC
ACATTTGTAATCTGAACACTAGAGAATAAAAGAATAAGATAGGCAGATTCTTTCTGCTTTCTGTATAGCC
ATCCTAGAAGAATCCATGAGCTCTAGGTTCAAGAAGAAACCCTTGCTGGGCAGTGGTGGCGCACGCCTTT
AATCCCAGCACTTGGGAGGCAGAGGCAGGCAGATATCTGAGTTCGAGGCCAGCCTGGTCTACAGAGTGAC
ATGTATGAAGTCAAGAGAGGAAGCATGAGAATATGCATCAGATTGTCTGCAGTTTTGGCGGAGACACATT
TCACTCTATTGAGATGTGGTGAGCTCTCACCGGAAGCAGCAAAGCATAGTATAAACAGCCGCTAAACTGA
TAAAATGAGCATATCAATTAAAGGAGTCAAGGACCACAGGAATGTACAGTTTCTTCTGACTTAAGAACTT
GTGCGCATGTATGTGGACTTGGAATATATTGGTTTGGATGTAATCCCAAACTCACATACTTAAAAGCAGA
TGCCATATGGAAAGAAAATTAAATTCAAAACAGGATCTCAAGTACTCAAAAATAAACAAGTACACAGTGA
CTGAAAAGCAACTAAGGAAGGCCAAAAATCTAGGACCATTCTAAAAACGTTTTATGCAATCTATCTTCTG
GGATGTTCATCTTCATAGCTTTAAATAGGTTTGCATAAAATGTGATTATTTGCTGTTTGTACTGATTCAT
TTCACTACAGTTTTTTACTTACTTCCATCCTCTTTCCTCCAAGTAGTGTTATTATCAAGCTTTCCCCAAG
GAGTTGTTGAAAATGAGAGGAAAAACAGGCCTAGCAATATGTTGGAGCACATCCAAAAAGGTATTTTTAG
AGCGTAGAACACATTGAGGATGGTCCTACCAGTCTTATACATAGAGCTTGGCCCTTAGCATATCCCTTCC
GAACAGCAACACTGTTGCTAATAAAGACAGTGTTAAGGAGCACCACAAAATGTACTCTGATTTCATGAGC
ATTATGCTCTCACCCATGAGCTAGAGGCATTATAGAACAAGACCGGTTTGTAGAATGGTTTGCTATCCAT
AGCTAAGAGGCTGTGAGCTTTCAGAGCCCAAACAAACAAAGATGTGTCCTGAAAGTCTAGCATGACCTTT
TTACTCCTTATTTATTGCAAAGGTCACAGAACTCGTTCAGTAGTAAAGTCATTTGAAGGTGACACTCCAC
AGCTCATAAGGTTCCACAACCTATTACTGTTTACAAAAGTTATAACCAGGAGCAAAAGAGAAAAGTTACC
TTCATGAGGATAAGAGAAGATAGTTAATGGAGTTGACAGACAATGGCGTAAAGATAGGGTTTATGATGCC
TAATTTTACCCCAAAGAGACAGAAAGATGTTATTTTGTTTTTCTCTGTAGCTCACAGGGTGAAATACTTG
AATCACTGCCATCGTGCAATAATGGGAAGCAATCGTTAATGATTCTGCTATGCTGTCAGGGCCAGGAAAA
GGATGAATGACTTAAACTTCTGTTACCCACTGGTTAATTGTAGAGATTCCTACGTGATCATTTCCTCTTC
TGCTCCACAAGTTTTGAACTTCTTTAATCTACTCAAGTAACAACGTCCACCACAAATCACATACTCACAC
ACACACAAACATCCATGGGAAGGTTCTTTATTTTAGGGTGATTTGGAATTTATACTCTCATATTCATTAT
AGACTGGTAGCCTGACATTTGTTACTCTTTTGGAGTCTATTGTTTTCTGAGATGTATTCATAAAAAAAAA
ATGAAATAAAGAGCAGTGGTGGCACACAATTTTAATCCCAGCATTCCAGAGGCAGAGGCAGGCAGATCTC
TGTGAGTTCAAGGTCAGCCTGGTCTACAAGATGAGTTCCAAGACAACCAATGCTACACAGTGAAACTCTG
TCTCAAAACCACCACCACCCTCGAGGATATCAAGATCTGGCCTCGGCGGCCAAGCTTAGACACTAGAGGG
TATATAATGGAAGCTCGACTTCCAGCTTGGCAATCCGGTACTGTTGGTAAAGCCACCATGGAAGATGCCA
AAAACATTAAGAAGGGCCCAGCGCCATTCTACCCACTCGAAGACGGGACCGCCGGCGAGCAGCTGCACAA
AGCCATGAAGCGCTACGCCCTGGTGCCCGGCACCATCGCCTTTACCGACGCACATATCGAGGTGGACATT
ACCTACGCCGAGTACTTCGAGATGAGCGTTCGGCTGGCAGAAGCTATGAAGCGCTATGGGCTGAATACAA
ACCATCGGATCGTGGTGTGCAGCGAGAATAGCTTGCAGTTCTTCATGCCCGTGTTGGGTGCCCTGTTCAT
CGGTGTGGCTGTGGCCCCAGCTAACGACATCTACAACGAGCGCGAGCTGCTGAACAGCATGGGCATCAGC
CAGCCCACCGTCGTATTCGTGAGCAAGAAAGGGCTGCAAAAGATCCTCAACGTGCAAAAGAAGCTACCGA
TCATACAAAAGATCATCATCATGGATAGCAAGACCGACTACCAGGGCTTCCAAAGCATGTACACCTTCGT
GACTTCCCATTTGCCACCCGGCTTCAACGAGTACGACTTCGTGCCCGAGAGCTTCGACCGGGACAAAACC
ATCGCCCTGATCATGAACAGTAGTGGCAGTACCGGATTGCCCAAGGGCGTAGCCCTACCGCACCGCACCG
CTTGTGTCCGATTCAGTCATGCCCGCGACCCCATCTTCGGCAACCAGATCATCCCCGACACCGCTATCCT
CAGCGTGGTGCCATTTCACCACGGCTTCGGCATGTTCACCACGCTGGGCTACTTGATCTGCGGCTTTCGG
GTCGTGCTCATGTACCGCTTCGAGGAGGAGCTATTCTTGCGCAGCTTGCAAGACTATAAGATTCAATCTG
CCCTGCTGGTGCCCACACTATTTAGCTTCTTCGCTAAGAGCACTCTCATCGACAAGTACGACCTAAGCAA
CTTGCACGAGATCGCCAGCGGCGGGGCGCCGCTCAGCAAGGAGGTAGGTGAGGCCGTGGCCAAACGCTTC
CACCTACCAGGCATCCGCCAGGGCTACGGCCTGACAGAAACAACCAGCGCCATTCTGATCACCCCCGAAG
GGGACGACAAGCCTGGCGCAGTAGGCAAGGTGGTGCCCTTCTTCGAGGCTAAGGTGGTGGACTTGGACAC
CGGTAAGACACTGGGTGTGAACCAGCGCGGCGAGCTGTGCGTCCGTGGCCCCATGATCATGAGCGGCTAC
GTTAACAACCCCGAGGCTACAAACGCTCTCATCGACAAGGACGGCTGGCTGCACAGCGGCGACATCGCCT
ACTGGGACGAGGACGAGCACTTCTTCATCGTGGACCGGCTGAAGAGCCTGATCAAATACAAGGGCTACCA
GGTAGCCCCAGCCGAACTGGAGAGCATCCTGCTGCAACACCCCAACATCTTCGACGCCGGGGTCGCCGGC
CTGCCCGACGACGATGCCGGCGAGCTGCCCGCCGCAGTCGTCGTGCTGGAACACGGTAAAACCATGACCG
AGAAGGAGATCGTGGACTATGTGGCCAGCCAGGTTACAACCGCCAAGAAGCTGCGCGGTGGTGTTGTGTT
CGTGGACGAGGTGCCTAAAGGACTGACCGGCAAGTTGGACGCCCGCAAGATCCGCGAGATTCTCATTAAG
GCCAAGAAGGGCGGCAAGATCGCCGTGAAT
