>Addgene plasmid #138574 | pGL4.24-Cd36-enhancer2 | depositor partial sequence | sequence record 267908 | insert
GGTGGTGGTGGTTTTGAGACAGAGTTTCACTGTGTAGCATTGGTTGTCTTGGAACTCATCTTGTAGACCA
GGCTGACCTTGAACTCACAGAGATCTGCCTGCCTCTGCCTCTGGAATGCTGGGATTAAAATTGTGTGCCA
CCACTGCTCTTTATTTCATTTTTTTTTTATGAATACATCTCAGAAAACAATAGACTCCAAAAGAGTAACA
AATGTCAGGCTACCAGTCTATAATGAATATGAGAGTATAAATTCCAAATCACCCTAAAATAAAGAACCTT
CCCATGGATGTTTGTGTGTGTGTGAGTATGTGATTTGTGGTGGACGTTGTTACTTGAGTAGATTAAAGAA
GTTCAAAACTTGTGGAGCAGAAGAGGAAATGATCACGTAGGAATCTCTACAATTAACCAGTGGGTAACAG
AAGTTTAAGTCATTCATCCTTTTCCTGGCCCTGACAGCATAGCAGAATCATTAACGATTGCTTCCCATTA
TTGCACGATGGCAGTGATTCAAGTATTTCACCCTGTGAGCTACAGAGAAAAACAAAATAACATCTTTCTG
TCTCTTTGGGGTAAAATTAGGCATCATAAACCCTATCTTTACGCCATTGTCTGTCAACTCCATTAACTAT
CTTCTCTTATCCTCATGAAGGTAACTTTTCTCTTTTGCTCCTGGTTATAACTTTTGTAAACAGTAATAGG
TTGTGGAACCTTATGAGCTGTGGAGTGTCACCTTCAAATGACTTTACTACTGAACGAGTTCTGTGACCTT
TGCAATAAATAAGGAGTAAAAAGGTCATGCTAGACTTTCAGGACACATCTTTGTTTGTTTGGGCTCTGAA
AGCTCACAGCCTCTTAGCTATGGATAGCAAACCATTCTACAAACCGGTCTTGTTCTATAATGCCTCTAGC
TCATGGGTGAGAGCATAATGCTCATGAAATCAGAGTACATTTTGTGGTGCTCCTTAACACTGTCTTTATT
AGCAACAGTGTTGCTGTTCGGAAGGGATATGCTAAGGGCCAAGCTCTATGTATAAGACTGGTAGGACCAT
CCTCAATGTGTTCTACGCTCTAAAAATACCTTTTTGGATGTGCTCCAACATATTGCTAGGCCTGTTTTTC
CTCTCATTTTCAACAACTCCTTGGGGAAAGCTTGATAATAACACTACTTGGAGGAAAGAGGATGGAAGTA
AGTAAAAAACTGTAGTGAAATGAATCAGTACAAACAGCAAATAATCACATTTTATGCAAACCTATTTAAA
GCTATGAAGATGAACATCCCAGAAGATAGATTGCATAAAACGTTTTTAGAATGGTCCTAGATTTTTGGCC
TTCCTTAGTTGCTTTTCAGTCACTGTGTACTTGTTTATTTTTGAGTACTTGAGATCCTGTTTTGAATTTA
ATTTTCTTTCCATATGGCATCTGCTTTTAAGTATGTGAGTTTGGGATTACATCCAAACCAATATATTCCA
AGTCCACATACATGCGCACAAGTTCTTAAGTCAGAAGAAACTGTACATTCCTGTGGTCCTTGACTCCTTT
AATTGATATGCTCATTTTATCAGTTTAGCGGCTGTTTATACTATGCTTTGCTGCTTCCGGTGAGAGCTCA
CCACATCTCAATAGAGTGAAATGTGTCTCCGCCAAAACTGCAGACAATCTGATGCATATTCTCATGCTTC
CTCTCTTGACTTCATACATGTCACTCTGTAGACCAGGCTGGCCTCGAACTCAGATATCTGCCTGCCTCTG
CCTCCCAAGTGCTGGGATTAAAGGCGTGCGCCACCACTGCCCAGCAAGGGTTTCTTCTTGAACCTAGAGC
TCATGGATTCTTCTAGGATGGCTATACAGAAAGCAGAAAGAATCTGCCTATCTTATTCTTTTATTCTCTA
GTGTTCAGATTACAAATGTGCACTACTGGGGTTGGCTCTCAC
